Addgene plasmid #24177: pLVU/GFP
Depositing lab: Lars Ittner. Depositing organization: University of Sydney. Publication: Gateway-compatible lentiviral transfer vectors for ubiquitin promoter driven expression of fluorescent fusion proteins. Krupka N, Strappe P, Gotz J, Ittner LM. Plasmid. 2010 May;63(3):155-60. doi: 10.1016/j.plasmid.2010.01.002. Epub 2010 Feb 2. PubMed 20132838.
Backbone
  Vector backbone: pLenti6/UbC/V5-Dest
  Backbone manufacturer: Invitrogen
  Backbone size w/o insert (bp): 9998
  Vector type: Mammalian Expression, Lentiviral ; Gateway
  Selectable markers: Blasticidin
Growth in bacteria
  Bacterial resistance: Chloramphenicol and Ampicillin, 25 & 100 μg/mL
  Growth temperature: 37°C
  Growth strain: ccdB Survival
  Growth instructions: ccdB survival strain
  Copy number: Low Copy
Gene/Insert
  Gene/Insert name: Chloramphenicol resistance gene (CmR) - ccdB gene
  Species: Chloramphenicol resistance gene (CmR) - ccdB gene
  Tag / fusion protein: eGFP (C terminal on backbone)
  Cloning method: Gateway Cloning; 5′ cloning site attR1 (destroyed during cloning); 3′ cloning site attR2 (destroyed during cloning)
  Sequencing primers: 5′ sequence; 3′ sequence
Resource information
  A portion of this plasmid was derived from a plasmid made by: Invitrogen
Terms and licenses: Academic/Nonprofit Terms; Industry Terms: Not Available to Industry
Depositor comments: V5 tag deleted
How to cite: pLVU/GFP was a gift from Lars Ittner (Addgene plasmid # 24177)
