[The description below was written by a language model from this plasmid's Addgene catalogue record and pLannotate feature annotations shown in this document.]
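Description:
pLVU/GFP is a Gateway destination vector for lentiviral, ubiquitin promoter-driven expression of C-terminally GFP-tagged proteins in mammalian cells. It is derived from Invitrogen's pLenti6/UbC/V5-Dest, with the V5 tag deleted and a GFP coding sequence placed downstream of the Gateway cassette. The catalogue calls the tag eGFP, whereas the sequence annotation matched this reading frame to Emerald GFP, a closely related variant. In bacteria the plasmid carries a ColE1/pUC-type origin (annotated as high copy, though the catalogue lists it as low copy), an f1 origin, and ampicillin resistance. Because the unrecombined cassette still contains the ccdB toxin gene along with a chloramphenicol resistance gene, it must be propagated in a ccdB-tolerant strain under chloramphenicol and ampicillin selection.

The transfer-vector region has a third-generation, self-inactivating layout. An RSV promoter fused to a truncated HIV-1 5' LTR drives genomic RNA production in packaging cells, followed by the Ψ packaging signal, a gag fragment and the Rev response element, and the region ends in a ΔU3 3' LTR with an SV40 polyadenylation signal beyond it. Between the LTRs, the human UbC promoter sits upstream of the attR1–CmR–ccdB–attR2 cassette and the GFP sequence. An LR recombination with an entry clone replaces the cassette with a gene of interest, and loss of ccdB provides counterselection for recombinants. An insert lacking a stop codon and kept in frame would be expressed as a fusion to GFP. A downstream SV40 promoter/EM7 promoter–BSD unit confers blasticidin resistance for selecting transduced cells. The vector is intended for generating lentiviral particles that deliver fluorescent fusion proteins for stable, broadly active expression.
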