Features (pLannotate 1.2.2; 33 found; start..end, strand, type, name):
      1..589     +  rep_origin     ori: high-copy-number ColE1/pMB1/pBR322/pUC origin of replication
    772..864     +  CDS            lacI (fragment): lac repressor; lacI; The lac repressor binds to the lac operator to inhibit transcription in E. coli. This inhibition can be relieved by adding lactose or isopropyl-β-D-thiogalactopyranoside (IPTG).
    877..898     +  protein_bind   CAP binding site: CAP binding activates transcription in the presence of cAMP. E. coli catabolite activator protein
    913..943     +  promoter       lac promoter: promoter for the E. coli lac operon
    951..967     +  protein_bind   lac operator: The lac repressor binds to the lac operator to inhibit transcription in E. coli. This inhibition can be relieved by adding lactose or isopropyl-β-D-thiogalactopyranoside (IPTG). lac repressor encoded by lacI
   1012..1030    +  promoter       T3 promoter: promoter for bacteriophage T3 RNA polymerase
   1058..1284    +  promoter       RSV promoter: Rous sarcoma virus enhancer/promoter
   1285..1465    +  LTR            5' LTR (truncated): truncated 5' long terminal repeat (LTR) from HIV-1
   1512..1637    +  misc_feature   HIV-1 Ψ: packaging signal of human immunodeficiency virus type 1
   1621..1984    +  CDS            HIV-1 gag (fragment): gag protein from human immunodeficiency virus 1; gag
   2130..2363    +  misc_feature   RRE: The Rev response element (RRE) of HIV-1 allows for Rev-dependent mRNA export from the nucleus to the cytoplasm.
   2740..2840    +  CDS            Rev (fragment): human immunodeficiency virus 1 (HIV-1) Rev protein; rev; enhances nuclear export of unspliced and incompletely spliced viral mRNAs
   2858..4069    +  promoter       UbC promoter: human ubiquitin C promoter
   4129..4253    +  protein_bind   attR1: mutant version of attR; recombination site for the Gateway® LR reaction LR Clonase™
   4278..4308    +  promoter       lac UV5 promoter: E. coli lac promoter with an "up" mutation
   4332..4361    +  promoter       cat promoter (fragment): promoter of the E. coli cat gene encoding chloramphenicol acetyltransferase
   4362..5021    +  CDS            CmR: chloramphenicol acetyltransferase; cat; confers resistance to chloramphenicol
   5200..5358    +  CDS            ccdA (fragment): CCDA_ECO57 - Also known as H, letA. Experimental evidence at protein level: Swiss-Prot protein existence level 1. Antitoxin component of a type II toxin-antitoxin (TA) system which inhibits the post-segregational killing (PSK) of plasmid-free cells, also referred to as a plasmid addiction system. Binds to and blocks the activity of CcdB; will also remove bound CcdB protein from the CcdB-GyrA complex by forming a CcdA-CcdB complex, a process termed rejuvenation. Functions as a transcriptional corepressor for the ccdAB operon, repression also requires CcdB (By similarity). From Escherichia coli
   5363..5665    +  CDS            ccdB: CCDB_ECOLI - Also known as G, letB, letD. Experimental evidence at protein level: Swiss-Prot protein existence level 1. Toxic component of a type II toxin-antitoxin (TA) system, functioning in plasmid maintainence. Responsible for the post- segregational killing (PSK) of plasmid-free cells, also referred to as a plasmid addiction system. Half-life of over 2 hours. Cell killing by CcdB is accompanied by filamentation, defects in chromosome and plasmid segregation, defects in cell division, formation of anucleate cells, decreased DNA synthesis and plasmid loss. Interferes with the activity of DN
   5709..5833    -  protein_bind   attR2: mutant version of attR; recombination site for the Gateway® LR reaction LR Clonase™
   5886..6605    +  CDS            EmGFP: Emerald GFP mammalian codon-optimized
   6647..6976    +  promoter       SV40 promoter: SV40 enhancer and early promoter
   7024..7071    +  promoter       EM7 promoter: synthetic bacterial promoter&nbsp
   7090..7488    +  CDS            BSD: blasticidin S deaminase; Aspergillus terreus BSD; confers resistance to blasticidin
   7505..7573    +  CDS            nef (fragment): NEF_HV1Z2 - Experimental evidence at protein level: Swiss-Prot protein existence level 1. Extracellular Nef protein targets CD4(+) T-lymphocytes for apoptosis by interacting with CXCR4 surface receptors. From Human immunodeficiency virus type 1 group M subtype D (isolate Z2/CDC-Z34) (HIV-1).
   7575..7808    +  LTR            3' LTR (ΔU3): self-inactivating 3' long terminal repeat (LTR) from HIV-1
   7880..8001    +  polyA_signal   SV40 poly(A) signal: SV40 polyadenylation signal
   8041..8176    +  rep_origin     SV40 ori: SV40 origin of replication
   8197..8215    -  promoter       T7 promoter: promoter for bacteriophage T7 RNA polymerase
   8223..8378    +  CDS            lacZα (fragment): LacZα fragment of β-galactosidase; lacZ fragment
   8383..8811    +  rep_origin     f1 ori (sequence partly withheld): f1 bacteriophage origin of replication; arrow indicates direction of (+) strand synthesis
   8864..8968    +  promoter       AmpR promoter: bla
   8969..9829    +  CDS            AmpR: β-lactamase; bla; confers resistance to ampicillin, carbenicillin, and related antibiotics
>Addgene plasmid #24177 | pLVU/GFP | addgene full sequence | sequence record 287414 | Addgene NGS Result
TTGAGATCCTTTTTTTCTGCGCGTAATCTGCTGCTTGCAAACAAAAAAACCACCGCTACCAGCGGTGGTT
TGTTTGCCGGATCAAGAGCTACCAACTCTTTTTCCGAAGGTAACTGGCTTCAGCAGAGCGCAGATACCAA
ATACTGTTCTTCTAGTGTAGCCGTAGTTAGGCCACCACTTCAAGAACTCTGTAGCACCGCCTACATACCT
CGCTCTGCTAATCCTGTTACCAGTGGCTGCTGCCAGTGGCGATAAGTCGTGTCTTACCGGGTTGGACTCA
AGACGATAGTTACCGGATAAGGCGCAGCGGTCGGGCTGAACGGGGGGTTCGTGCACACAGCCCAGCTTGG
AGCGAACGACCTACACCGAACTGAGATACCTACAGCGTGAGCTATGAGAAAGCGCCACGCTTCCCGAAGG
GAGAAAGGCGGACAGGTATCCGGTAAGCGGCAGGGTCGGAACAGGAGAGCGCACGAGGGAGCTTCCAGGG
GGAAACGCCTGGTATCTTTATAGTCCTGTCGGGTTTCGCCACCTCTGACTTGAGCGTCGATTTTTGTGAT
GCTCGTCAGGGGGGCGGAGCCTATGGAAAAACGCCAGCAACGCGGCCTTTTTACGGTTCCTGGCCTTTTG
CTGGCCTTTTGCTCACATGTTCTTTCCTGCGTTATCCCCTGATTCTGTGGATAACCGTATTACCGCCTTT
GAGTGAGCTGATACCGCTCGCCGCAGCCGAACGACCGAGCGCAGCGAGTCAGTGAGCGAGGAAGCGGAAG
AGCGCCCAATACGCAAACCGCCTCTCCCCGCGCGTTGGCCGATTCATTAATGCAGCTGGCACGACAGGTT
TCCCGACTGGAAAGCGGGCAGTGAGCGCAACGCAATTAATGTGAGTTAGCTCACTCATTAGGCACCCCAG
GCTTTACACTTTATGCTTCCGGCTCGTATGTTGTGTGGAATTGTGAGCGGATAACAATTTCACACAGGAA
ACAGCTATGACCATGATTACGCCAAGCGCGCAATTAACCCTCACTAAAGGGAACAAAAGCTGGAGCTGCA
AGCTTAATGTAGTCTTATGCAATACTCTTGTAGTCTTGCAACATGGTAACGATGAGTTAGCAACATGCCT
TACAAGGAGAGAAAAAGCACCGTGCATGCCGATTGGTGGAAGTAAGGTGGTACGATCGTGCCTTATTAGG
AAGGCAACAGACGGGTCTGACATGGATTGGACGAACCACTGAATTGCCGCATTGCAGAGATATTGTATTT
AAGTGCCTAGCTCGATACATAAACGGGTCTCTCTGGTTAGACCAGATCTGAGCCTGGGAGCTCTCTGGCT
AACTAGGGAACCCACTGCTTAAGCCTCAATAAAGCTTGCCTTGAGTGCTTCAAGTAGTGTGTGCCCGTCT
GTTGTGTGACTCTGGTAACTAGAGATCCCTCAGACCCTTTTAGTCAGTGTGGAAAATCTCTAGCAGTGGC
GCCCGAACAGGGACTTGAAAGCGAAAGGGAAACCAGAGGAGCTCTCTCGACGCAGGACTCGGCTTGCTGA
AGCGCGCACGGCAAGAGGCGAGGGGCGGCGACTGGTGAGTACGCCAAAAATTTTGACTAGCGGAGGCTAG
AAGGAGAGAGATGGGTGCGAGAGCGTCAGTATTAAGCGGGGGAGAATTAGATCGCGATGGGAAAAAATTC
GGTTAAGGCCAGGGGGAAAGAAAAAATATAAATTAAAACATATAGTATGGGCAAGCAGGGAGCTAGAACG
ATTCGCAGTTAATCCTGGCCTGTTAGAAACATCAGAAGGCTGTAGACAAATACTGGGACAGCTACAACCA
TCCCTTCAGACAGGATCAGAAGAACTTAGATCATTATATAATACAGTAGCAACCCTCTATTGTGTGCATC
AAAGGATAGAGATAAAAGACACCAAGGAAGCTTTAGACAAGATAGAGGAAGAGCAAAACAAAAGTAAGAC
CACCGCACAGCAAGCGGCCGCTGATCTTCAGACCTGGAGGAGGAGATATGAGGGACAATTGGAGAAGTGA
ATTATATAAATATAAAGTAGTAAAAATTGAACCATTAGGAGTAGCACCCACCAAGGCAAAGAGAAGAGTG
GTGCAGAGAGAAAAAAGAGCAGTGGGAATAGGAGCTTTGTTCCTTGGGTTCTTGGGAGCAGCAGGAAGCA
CTATGGGCGCAGCGTCAATGACGCTGACGGTACAGGCCAGACAATTATTGTCTGGTATAGTGCAGCAGCA
GAACAATTTGCTGAGGGCTATTGAGGCGCAACAGCATCTGTTGCAACTCACAGTCTGGGGCATCAAGCAG
CTCCAGGCAAGAATCCTGGCTGTGGAAAGATACCTAAAGGATCAACAGCTCCTGGGGATTTGGGGTTGCT
CTGGAAAACTCATTTGCACCACTGCTGTGCCTTGGAATGCTAGTTGGAGTAATAAATCTCTGGAACAGAT
TTGGAATCACACGACCTGGATGGAGTGGGACAGAGAAATTAACAATTACACAAGCTTAATACACTCCTTA
ATTGAAGAATCGCAAAACCAGCAAGAAAAGAATGAACAAGAATTATTGGAATTAGATAAATGGGCAAGTT
TGTGGAATTGGTTTAACATAACAAATTGGCTGTGGTATATAAAATTATTCATAATGATAGTAGGAGGCTT
GGTAGGTTTAAGAATAGTTTTTGCTGTACTTTCTATAGTGAATAGAGTTAGGCAGGGATATTCACCATTA
TCGTTTCAGACCCACCTCCCAACCCCGAGGGGACCCGACAGGCCCGAAGGAATAGAAGAAGAAGGTGGAG
AGAGAGACAGAGACAGATCCATTCGATTAGTGAACGGATCTCGACGGTATCGGATCTGGCCTCCGCGCCG
GGTTTTGGCGCCTCCCGCGGGCGCCCCCCTCCTCACGGCGAGCGCTGCCACGTCAGACGAAGGGCGCAGC
GAGCGTCCTGATCCTTCCGCCCGGACGCTCAGGACAGCGGCCCGCTGCTCATAAGACTCGGCCTTAGAAC
CCCAGTATCAGCAGAAGGACATTTTAGGACGGGACTTGGGTGACTCTAGGGCACTGGTTTTCTTTCCAGA
GAGCGGAACAGGCGAGGAAAAGTAGTCCCTTCTCGGCGATTCTGCGGAGGGATCTCCGTGGGGCGGTGAA
CGCCGATGATTATATAAGGACGCGCCGGGTGTGGCACAGCTAGTTCCGTCGCAGCCGGGATTTGGGTCGC
GGTTCTTGTTTGTGGATCGCTGTGATCGTCACTTGGTGAGTAGCGGGCTGCTGGGCTGGCCGGGGCTTTC
GTGGCCGCCGGGCCGCTCGGTGGGACGGAAGCGTGTGGAGAGACCGCCAAGGGCTGTAGTCTGGGTCCGC
GAGCAAGGTTGCCCTGAACTGGGGGTTGGGGGGAGCGCAGCAAAATGGCGGCTGTTCCCGAGTCTTGAAT
GGAAGACGCTTGTGAGGCGGGCTGTGAGGTCGTTGAAACAAGGTGGGGGGCATGGTGGGCGGCAAGAACC
CAAGGTCTTGAGGCCTTCGCTAATGCGGGAAAGCTCTTATTCGGGTGAGATGGGCTGGGGCACCATCTGG
GGACCCTGACGTGAAGTTTGTCACTGACTGGAGAACTCGGTTTGTCGTCTGTTGCGGGGGCGGCAGTTAT
GGCGGTGCCGTTGGGCAGTGCACCCGTACCTTTGGGAGCGCGCGCCCTCGTCGTGTCGTGACGTCACCCG
TTCTGTTGGCTTATAATGCAGGGTGGGGCCACCTGCCGGTAGGTGTGCGGTAGGCTTTTCTCCGTCGCAG
GACGCAGGGTTCGGGCCTAGGGTAGGCTCTCCTGAATCGACAGGCGCCGGACCTCTGGTGAGGGGAGGGA
TAAGTGAGGCGTCAGTTTCTTTGGTCGGTTTTATGTACCTATCTTCTTAAGTAGCTGAAGCTCCGGTTTT
GAACTATGCGCTCGGGGTTGGCGAGTGTGTTTTGTGAAGTTTTTTAGGCACCTTTTGAAATGTAATCATT
TGGGTCAATATGTAATTTTCAGTGTTAGACTAGTAAATTGTCCGCTAAATTCTGGCCGTTTTTGGCTTTT
TTGTTAGACGAAGCTTGGTACCGAGCTCGGATCCACTAGTCCAGTGTGGTGGAATTCTGCAGATATCAAC
AAGTTTGTACAAAAAAGCTGAACGAGAAACGTAAAATGATATAAATATCAATATATTAAATTAGATTTTG
CATAAAAAACAGACTACATAATACTGTAAAACACAACATATCCAGTCACTATGGCGGCCGCATTAGGCAC
CCCAGGCTTTACACTTTATGCTTCCGGCTCGTATAATGTGTGGATTTTGAGTTAGGATCCGTCGAGATTT
TCAGGAGCTAAGGAAGCTAAAATGGAGAAAAAAATCACTGGATATACCACCGTTGATATATCCCAATGGC
ATCGTAAAGAACATTTTGAGGCATTTCAGTCAGTTGCTCAATGTACCTATAACCAGACCGTTCAGCTGGA
TATTACGGCCTTTTTAAAGACCGTAAAGAAAAATAAGCACAAGTTTTATCCGGCCTTTATTCACATTCTT
GCCCGCCTGATGAATGCTCATCCGGAATTCCGTATGGCAATGAAAGACGGTGAGCTGGTGATATGGGATA
GTGTTCACCCTTGTTACACCGTTTTCCATGAGCAAACTGAAACGTTTTCATCGCTCTGGAGTGAATACCA
CGACGATTTCCGGCAGTTTCTACACATATATTCGCAAGATGTGGCGTGTTACGGTGAAAACCTGGCCTAT
TTCCCTAAAGGGTTTATTGAGAATATGTTTTTCGTCTCAGCCAATCCCTGGGTGAGTTTCACCAGTTTTG
ATTTAAACGTGGCCAATATGGACAACTTCTTCGCCCCCGTTTTCACCATGGGCAAATATTATACGCAAGG
CGACAAGGTGCTGATGCCGCTGGCGATTCAGGTTCATCATGCCGTTTGTGATGGCTTCCATGTCGGCAGA
ATGCTTAATGAATTACAACAGTACTGCGATGAGTGGCAGGGCGGGGCGTAAAGATCTGGATCCGGCTTAC
TAAAAGCCAGATAACAGTATGCGTATTTGCGCGCTGATTTTTGCGGTATAAGAATATATACTGATATGTA
TACCCGAAGTATGTCAAAAAGAGGTATGCTATGAAGCAGCGTATTACAGTGACAGTTGACAGCGACAGCT
ATCAGTTGCTCAAGGCATATATGATGTCAATATCTCCGGTCTGGTAAGCACAACCATGCAGAATGAAGCC
CGTCGTCTGCGTGCCGAACGCTGGAAAGCGGAAAATCAGGAAGGGATGGCTGAGGTCGCCCGGTTTATTG
AAATGAACGGCTCTTTTGCTGACGAGAACAGGGGCTGGTGAAATGCAGTTTAAGGTTTACACCTATAAAA
GAGAGAGCCGTTATCGTCTGTTTGTGGATGTACAGAGTGATATTATTGACACGCCCGGGCGACGGATGGT
GATCCCCCTGGCCAGTGCACGTCTGCTGTCAGATAAAGTCTCCCGTGAACTTTACCCGGTGGTGCATATC
GGGGATGAAAGCTGGCGCATGATGACCACCGATATGGCCAGTGTGCCGGTCTCCGTTATCGGGGAAGAAG
TGGCTGATCTCAGCCACCGCGAAAATGACATCAAAAACGCCATTAACCTGATGTTCTGGGGAATATAAAT
GTCAGGCTCCCTTATACACAGCCAGTCTGCAGGTCGACCATAGTGACTGGATATGTTGTGTTTTACAGTA
TTATGTAGTCTGTTTTTTATGCAAAATCTAATTTAATATATTGATATTTATATCATTTTACGTTTCTCGT
TCAGCTTTCTTGTACAAAGTGGTTGATATCCAGCACAGTGGCGGCCGCTCGAGTCTAGAGGGCCCGCGGT
TCGAAATGGTGAGCAAGGGCGAGGAGCTGTTCACCGGGGTGGTGCCCATCCTGGTCGAGCTGGACGGCGA
CGTAAACGGCCACAAGTTCAGCGTGTCCGGCGAGGGCGAGGGCGATGCCACCTACGGCAAGCTGACCCTG
AAGTTCATCTGCACCACCGGCAAGCTGCCCGTGCCCTGGCCCACCCTCGTGACCACCTTCACCTACGGCG
TGCAGTGCTTCGCCCGCTACCCCGACCACATGAAGCAGCACGACTTCTTCAAGTCCGCCATGCCCGAAGG
CTACGTCCAGGAGCGCACCATCTTCTTCAAGGACGACGGCAACTACAAGACCCGCGCCGAGGTGAAGTTC
GAGGGCGACACCCTGGTGAACCGCATCGAGCTGAAGGGCATCGACTTCAAGGAGGACGGCAACATCCTGG
GGCACAAGCTGGAGTACAACTACAACAGCCACAAGGTCTATATCACCGCCGACAAGCAGAAGAACGGCAT
CAAGGTGAACTTCAAGACCCGCCACAACATCGAGGACGGCAGCGTGCAGCTCGCCGACCACTACCAGCAG
AACACCCCCATCGGCGACGGCCCCGTGCTGCTGCCCGACAACCACTACCTGAGCACCCAGTCCGCCCTGA
GCAAAGACCCCAACGAGAAGCGCGATCACATGGTCCTGCTGGAGTTCGTGACCGCCGCCGGGATCACTCT
CGGCATGGACGAGCTGTACAAGTAACGTACCGGTTAGTAATGAGTTTGGAATTAATTCTGTGGAATGTGT
GTCAGTTAGGGTGTGGAAAGTCCCCAGGCTCCCCAGCAGGCAGAAGTATGCAAAGCATGCATCTCAATTA
GTCAGCAACCAGGTGTGGAAAGTCCCCAGGCTCCCCAGCAGGCAGAAGTATGCAAAGCATGCATCTCAAT
TAGTCAGCAACCATAGTCCCGCCCCTAACTCCGCCCATCCCGCCCCTAACTCCGCCCAGTTCCGCCCATT
CTCCGCCCCATGGCTGACTAATTTTTTTTATTTATGCAGAGGCCGAGGCCGCCTCTGCCTCTGAGCTATT
CCAGAAGTAGTGAGGAGGCTTTTTTGGAGGCCTAGGCTTTTGCAAAAAGCTCCCGGGAGCTTGTATATCC
ATTTTCGGATCTGATCAGCACGTGTTGACAATTAATCATCGGCATAGTATATCGGCATAGTATAATACGA
CAAGGTGAGGAACTAAACCATGGCCAAGCCTTTGTCTCAAGAAGAATCCACCCTCATTGAAAGAGCAACG
GCTACAATCAACAGCATCCCCATCTCTGAAGACTACAGCGTCGCCAGCGCAGCTCTCTCTAGCGACGGCC
GCATCTTCACTGGTGTCAATGTATATCATTTTACTGGGGGACCTTGTGCAGAACTCGTGGTGCTGGGCAC
TGCTGCTGCTGCGGCAGCTGGCAACCTGACTTGTATCGTCGCGATCGGAAATGAGAACAGGGGCATCTTG
AGCCCCTGCGGACGGTGCCGACAGGTGCTTCTCGATCTGCATCCTGGGATCAAAGCCATAGTGAAGGACA
GTGATGGACAGCCGACGGCAGTTGGGATTCGTGAATTGCTGCCCTCTGGTTATGTGTGGGAGGGCTAAGC
ACAATTCGAGCTCGGTACCTTTAAGACCAATGACTTACAAGGCAGCTGTAGATCTTAGCCACTTTTTAAA
AGAAAAGGGGGGACTGGAAGGGCTAATTCACTCCCAACGAAGACAAGATCTGCTTTTTGCTTGTACTGGG
TCTCTCTGGTTAGACCAGATCTGAGCCTGGGAGCTCTCTGGCTAACTAGGGAACCCACTGCTTAAGCCTC
AATAAAGCTTGCCTTGAGTGCTTCAAGTAGTGTGTGCCCGTCTGTTGTGTGACTCTGGTAACTAGAGATC
CCTCAGACCCTTTTAGTCAGTGTGGAAAATCTCTAGCAGTAGTAGTTCATGTCATCTTATTATTCAGTAT
TTATAACTTGCAAAGAAATGAATATCAGAGAGTGAGAGGAACTTGTTTATTGCAGCTTATAATGGTTACA
AATAAAGCAATAGCATCACAAATTTCACAAATAAAGCATTTTTTTCACTGCATTCTAGTTGTGGTTTGTC
CAAACTCATCAATGTATCTTATCATGTCTGGCTCTAGCTATCCCGCCCCTAACTCCGCCCATCCCGCCCC
TAACTCCGCCCAGTTCCGCCCATTCTCCGCCCCATGGCTGACTAATTTTTTTTATTTATGCAGAGGCCGA
GGCCGCCTCGGCCTCTGAGCTATTCCAGAAGTAGTGAGGAGGCTTTTTTGGAGGCCTAGGGACGTACCCA
ATTCGCCCTATAGTGAGTCGTATTACGCGCGCTCACTGGCCGTCGTTTTACAACGTCGTGACTGGGAAAA
CCCTGGCGTTACCCAACTTAATCGCCTTGCAGCACATCCCCCTTTCGCCAGCTGGCGTAATAGCGAAGAG
GCCCGCACCGATCGCCCTTCCCAACAGTTGCGCAGCCTGAATGGCGAATGGG
[124 nt withheld, positions 8383-8506]
C
[91 nt withheld, positions 8508-8598]
A
[49 nt withheld, positions 8600-8648]
CCTTTGACGTTGGAGTCCACGTTCTTT
[37 nt withheld, positions 8676-8712]
ACCCTATCTCGGTCTATTCTTTTGATTTATAAGGGATTTTGCCGATTTCGGCCTATTGGTTAAAAAATGA
GCTGATTTAACAAAAATTTAACGCGAATTTTAACAAAATATTAACGCTTACAATTTAGGTGGCACTTTTC
GGGGAAATGTGCGCGGAACCCCTATTTGTTTATTTTTCTAAATACATTCAAATATGTATCCGCTCATGAG
ACAATAACCCTGATAAATGCTTCAATAATATTGAAAAAGGAAGAGTATGAGTATTCAACATTTCCGTGTC
GCCCTTATTCCCTTTTTTGCGGCATTTTGCCTTCCTGTTTTTGCTCACCCAGAAACGCTGGTGAAAGTAA
AAGATGCTGAAGATCAGTTGGGTGCACGAGTGGGTTACATCGAACTGGATCTCAACAGCGGTAAGATCCT
TGAGAGTTTTCGCCCCGAAGAACGTTTTCCAATGATGAGCACTTTTAAAGTTCTGCTATGTGGCGCGGTA
TTATCCCGTATTGACGCCGGGCAAGAGCAACTCGGTCGCCGCATACACTATTCTCAGAATGACTTGGTTG
AGTACTCACCAGTCACAGAAAAGCATCTTACGGATGGCATGACAGTAAGAGAATTATGCAGTGCTGCCAT
AACCATGAGTGATAACACTGCGGCCAACTTACTTCTGACAACGATCGGAGGACCGAAGGAGCTAACCGCT
TTTTTGCACAACATGGGGGATCATGTAACTCGCCTTGATCGTTGGGAACCGGAGCTGAATGAAGCCATAC
CAAACGACGAGCGTGACACCACGATGCCTGTAGCAATGGCAACAACGTTGCGCAAACTATTAACTGGCGA
ACTACTTACTCTAGCTTCCCGGCAACAATTAATAGACTGGATGGAGGCGGATAAAGTTGCAGGACCACTT
CTGCGCTCGGCCCTTCCGGCTGGCTGGTTTATTGCTGATAAATCTGGAGCCGGTGAGCGTGGGTCTCGCG
GTATCATTGCAGCACTGGGGCCAGATGGTAAGCCCTCCCGTATCGTAGTTATCTACACGACGGGGAGTCA
GGCAACTATGGATGAACGAAATAGACAGATCGCTGAGATAGGTGCCTCACTGATTAAGCATTGGTAACTG
TCAGACCAAGTTTACTCATATATACTTTAGATTGATTTAAAACTTCATTTTTAATTTAAAAGGATCTAGG
TGAAGATCCTTTTTGATAATCTCATGACCAAAATCCCTTAACGTGAGTTTTCGTTCCACTGAGCGTCAGA
CCCCGTAGAAAAGATCAAAGGATCTTC
