>Addgene plasmid #24177 | pLVU/GFP | addgene partial sequence | sequence record 29998 | EGFP-N 5'-CGTCGCCGTCCAGCTCGACCAG-3'
TGCTCACCATTTCGAACCGCGGGCCCTCTAGACTCGAGCGGCCGCCACTGTGCTGGATATCAACCACTTT
GTACAAGAAAGCTGAACGAGAAACGTAAAATGATATAAATATCAATATATTAAATTAGATTTTGCATAAA
AAACAGACTACATAATACTGTAAAACACAACATATCCAGTCACTATGGTCGACCTGCAGACTGGCTGTGT
ATAAGGGAGCCTGACATTTATATTCCCCAGAACATCAGGTTAATGGCGTTTTTGATGTCATTTTCGCGGT
GGCTGAGATCAGCCACTTCTTCCCCGATAACGGAGACCGGCACACTGGCCATATCGGTGGTCATCATGCG
CCAGCTTTCATCCCCGATATGCACCACCGGGTAAAGTTCACGGGAGACTTTATCTGACAGCAGACGTGCA
CTGGCCAGGGGGATCACCATCCGTCGCCCGGGCGTGTCAATAATATCACTCTGTACATCCACAAACAGAC
GATAACGGCTCTCTCTTTTATAGGTGTAAACCTTAAACTGCATTTCACCAGCCCCTGTTCTCGTCAGCAA
AAGAGCCGTTCATTTCAATAAACCGGGCGACCTCAGCCATCCCTTCCTGATTTTCCGCTTTCCAGCGTTC
GGCACGCAGACGACGGGCTTCATTCTGCATGGTTGTGCTTACCAGACCGGAGATATTGACATCATATATG
CCTTGAGCAACTGATAGCTGTCGCTGTCAACTGTCACTGTAATACGCTGCTTCATAGCATACCTCTTTTT
GACATACTTCGGGTATACATATCAGTATATATTCTTATACCGCAAAAATCAGCGCGCAAATACGCATACT
GTTATCTGGCTTTTAGTAAGCCGGATCCAGATCTTTACGCCCCGCCCTG
