>Addgene plasmid #24177 | pLVU/GFP | addgene partial sequence | sequence record 63814 | hUBCpro-F 5'-TGAAGCTCCGGTTTTGAACT-3'
TTTGTGAAGTTTTTTAGGCACCTTTTGAAATGTAATCATTTGGGTCAATATGTAATTTTCAGTGTTAGAC
TAGTAAATTGTCCGCTAAATTCTGGCCGTTTTTGGCTTTTTTGTTAGACGAAGCTTGGTACCGAGCTCGG
ATCCACTAGTCCAGTGTGGTGGAATTCTGCAGATATCAACAAGTTTGTACAAAAAAGCTGAACGAGAAAC
GTAAAATGATATAAATATCAATATATTAAATTAGATTTTGCATAAAAAACAGACTACATAATACTGTAAA
ACACAACATATCCAGTCACTATGGCGGCCGCATTAGGCACCCCAGGCTTTACACTTTATGCTTCCGGCTC
GTATAATGTGTGGATTTTGAGTTAGGATCCGTCGAGATTTTCAGGAGCTAAGGAAGCTAAAATGGAGAAA
AAAATCACTGGATATACCACCGTTGATATATCCCAATGGCATCGTAAAGAACATTTTGAGGCATTTCAGT
CAGTTGCTCAATGTACCTATAACCAGACCGTTCAGCTGGATATTACGGCCTTTTTAAAGACCGTAAAGAA
AAATAAGCACAAGTTTTATCCGGCCTTTATTCACATTCTTGCCCGCCTGATGAATGCTCATCCGGAATTC
CGTATGGCAATGAAAGACGGTGAGCTGGTGATATGGGATAGTGTTCACCCTTGTTACACCGTTTTCCATG
AGCAAACTGAAACGTTTTCATCGCTCTGGAGTGAATACCACGACGATTTCCGGCAGTTTCTACACATATA
TTCGCAAGATGTGGCGTGTTACGGTGAAAACCTGGCCTATTTCCCTAAAGGGTTTATTGAGAATATGTTT
TTCGTCTCAGCCAATCCCTGGGTGAGTTTCACCAGTTTTGATTTAAACGTGGCCAATATGGACAACTTCT
TCGCCCCCGTTTTCACCATGGGCAAATATTATACGCAAGGCGACAAGGTGCTGATGCCGCTGGCGATTCA
GGTTCATCATGCCGT
